Addgene plasmid #55672: RASD2
Purpose: expression of mouse RASD2
Depositing lab: Julian Downward. Depositing organization: Cancer Research UK. Publication: RAS and RHO families of GTPases directly regulate distinct phosphoinositide 3-kinase isoforms. Fritsch R, de Krijger I, Fritsch K, George R, Reason B, Kumar MS, Diefenbacher M, Stamp G, Downward J. Cell. 2013 May 23;153(5):1050-63. doi: 10.1016/j.cell.2013.04.031. PubMed 23706742.
Backbone
  Vector backbone: pGEX2T
  Backbone manufacturer: GE Healthcare Life Sciences
  Backbone size w/o insert (bp): 4948
  Vector type: Bacterial Expression
Growth in bacteria
  Bacterial resistance: Ampicillin, 100 μg/mL
  Growth temperature: 37°C
  Growth strain: BL21 codon plus ril de3
  Copy number: High Copy
Gene/Insert
  Gene/Insert name: RASD2
  Species: M. musculus (mouse)
  Entrez Gene: Rasd2 (a.k.a. 4930526B11Rik, AU045414, Rhes, TEM-2, TEM2)
  Promoter: lac
  Cloning method: Restriction Enzyme; 5′ cloning site BamHI (not destroyed); 3′ cloning site EcoRI (not destroyed)
  Sequencing primers: 5′ lac promoter; 3′ GST-R
Terms and licenses: Academic/Nonprofit Terms; Industry Terms: Not Available to Industry
How to cite: RASD2 was a gift from Julian Downward (Addgene plasmid # 55672 ; http://n2t.net/addgene:55672 ; RRID:Addgene_55672)
