[The description below was written by a language model from this plasmid's Addgene catalogue record.]
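Description:
RASD2 is a bacterial expression plasmid built on the pGEX2T backbone (a commercial vector of about 4.9 kb without insert) and carrying the mouse Rasd2 coding sequence, which encodes a small RAS-family GTPase also known as Rhes or TEM2. The insert was placed between the BamHI and EcoRI sites of the vector's cloning region, and both sites were preserved, so the gene can be excised or transferred with the same enzymes. The plasmid is maintained in E. coli at high copy number under ampicillin selection, and the record lists a BL21-derived, codon-supplemented DE3 strain as the host, consistent with use for protein production rather than simple propagation.

The record gives the promoter as lac; pGEX-series vectors generally use an IPTG-inducible lac-type hybrid promoter to drive an N-terminal glutathione S-transferase (GST) fusion, with a thrombin cleavage site between GST and the cloned protein in the 2T version. No tag is explicitly listed in the catalogue fields and no feature table is provided. The GST fusion is therefore inferred from the backbone, and from the GST-named sequencing primer, rather than stated for this construct. A GST fusion would allow the recombinant GTPase to be purified on glutathione resin and used in pull-down or binding assays.

The stated purpose is simply expression of mouse RASD2. The associated study examined how RAS and RHO family GTPases directly regulate different phosphoinositide 3-kinase isoforms, which suggests the plasmid served as a source of recombinant GTPase for in vitro interaction or activity experiments.
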