>Addgene plasmid #55672 | RASD2 | depositor partial sequence | sequence record 86211 | RASD2
ATGATGAAGACCTTGTCCAGTGGGAACTGCACACTCAATGTGCCTGCTAAGAACTCCTACCGCATGGTGG
TGCTGGGTGCCTCCCGAGTGGGCAAGAGCTCCATTGTCTCCCGCTTCCTCAATGGCCGCTTTGAGGACCA
GTACACGCCCACTATCGAGGACTTTCATCGCAAGGTGTACAACATCCACGGGGACATGTACCAGCTGGAT
ATCCTGGACACCTCTGGCAACCACCCATTCCCTGCCATGCGCCGGCTCTCCATCCTCACAGGAGATGTCT
TCATCCTGGTGTTCAGCCTGGATAGCCGGGAGTCCTTTGATGAGGTCAAGCGCCTCCAGAAACAGATCCT
GGAGGTCAAGTCCTGCCTGAAGAATAAAACCAAGGAGGCAGCAGAGCTGCCCATGGTGATCTGTGGGAAC
AAGAATGACCACAGTGAGCTGTGCCGCCAGGTCCCTGCCATGGAGGCTGAGCTGCTGGTGTCTGGTGATG
AAAACTGCGCCTACTTCGAGGTGTCAGCCAAGAAGAACACTAATGTGAATGAGATGTTCTATGTGCTGTT
CAGCATGGCCAAGCTGCCCCATGAGATGAGCCCTGCACTGCACCATAAGATCTCCGTGCAGTACGGCGAT
GCTTTTCACCCCCGGCCCTTCTGCATGCGTCGCACTAAGGTCGCAGGTGCCTATGGCATGGTCTCACCCT
TTGCCCGACGCCCCAGTGTCAACAGTGACCTCAAGTACATCAAGGCCAAGGTCCTACGGGAGGGCCAGGC
CCGAGAGAGGGACAAGTGTAGCATCCAGTGA
