>Addgene plasmid #55672 | RASD2 | depositor partial sequence | sequence record 86212 | pGEX2T backbone
ACGTTATCGACTGCACGGTGCACCAATGCTTCTGGCGTCAGGCAGCCATCGGAAGCTGTGGTATGGCTGT
GCAGGTCGTAAATCACTGCATAATTCGTGTCGCTCAAGGCGCACTCCCGTTCTGGATAATGTTTTTTGCG
CCGACATCATAACGGTTCTGGCAAATATTCTGAAATGAGCTGTTGACAATTAATCATCGGCTCGTATAAT
GTGTGGAATTGTGAGCGGATAACAATTTCACACAGGAAACAGTATTCATGTCCCCTATACTAGGTTATTG
GAAAATTAAGGGCCTTGTGCAACCCACTCGACTTCTTTTGGAATATCTTGAAGAAAAATATGAAGAGCAT
TTGTATGAGCGCGATGAAGGTGATAAATGGCGAAACAAAAAGTTTGAATTGGGTTTGGAGTTTCCCAATC
TTCCTTATTATATTGATGGTGATGTTAAATTAACACAGTCTATGGCCATCATACGTTATATAGCTGACAA
GCACAACATGTTGGGTGGTTGTCCAAAAGAGCGTGCAGAGATTTCAATGCTTGAAGGAGCGGTTTTGGAT
ATTAGATACGGTGTTTCGAGAATTGCATATAGTAAAGACTTTGAAACTCTCAAAGTTGATTTTCTTAGCA
AGCTACCTGAAATGCTGAAAATGTTCGAAGATCGTTTATGTCATAAAACATATTTAAATGGTGATCATGT
AACCCATCCTGACTTCATGTTGTATGACGCTCTTGATGTTGTTTTATACATGGACCCAATGTGCCTGGAT
GCGTTCCCAAAATTAGTTTGTTTTAAAAAACGTATTGAAGCTATCCCACAAATTGATAAGTACTTGAAAT
CCAGCAAGTATATAGCATGGCCTTTGCAGGGCTGGCAAGCCACGTTTGGTGGTGGCGACCATCCTCCAAA
ATCGGATCTGGTTCCGCGTGGATCCCCGGGAATTCATCGTGACTGACTGACGATCTGCCTCGCGCGTTTC
GGTGATGACGGTGAAAACCTCTGACACATGCAGCTCCCGGAGACGGTCACAGCTTGTCTGTAAGCGGATG
CCGGGAGCAGACAAGCCCGTCAGGGCGCGTCAGCGGGTGTTGGCGGGTGTCGGGGCGCAGCCATGACCCA
GTCACGTAGCGATAGCGGAGTGTATAATTCTTGAAGACGAAAGGGCCTCGTGATACGCCTATTTTTATAG
GTTAATGTCATGATAATAATGGTTTCTTAGACGTCAGGTGGCACTTTTCGGGGAAATGTGCGCGGAACCC
CTATTTGTTTATTTTTCTAAATACATTCAAATATGTATCCGCTCATGAGACAATAACCCTGATAAATGCT
TCAATAATATTGAAAAAGGAAGAGTATGAGTATTCAACATTTCCGTGTCGCCCTTATTCCCTTTTTTGCG
GCATTTTGCCTTCCTGTTTTTGCTCACCCAGAAACGCTGGTGAAAGTAAAAGATGCTGAAGATCAGTTGG
GTGCACGAGTGGGTTACATCGAACTGGATCTCAACAGCGGTAAGATCCTTGAGAGTTTTCGCCCCGAAGA
ACGTTTTCCAATGATGAGCACTTTTAAAGTTCTGCTATGTGGCGCGGTATTATCCCGTGTTGACGCCGGG
CAAGAGCAACTCGGTCGCCGCATACACTATTCTCAGAATGACTTGGTTGAGTACTCACCAGTCACAGAAA
AGCATCTTACGGATGGCATGACAGTAAGAGAATTATGCAGTGCTGCCATAACCATGAGTGATAACACTGC
GGCCAACTTACTTCTGACAACGATCGGAGGACCGAAGGAGCTAACCGCTTTTTTGCACAACATGGGGGAT
CATGTAACTCGCCTTGATCGTTGGGAACCGGAGCTGAATGAAGCCATACCAAACGACGAGCGTGACACCA
CGATGCCTGCAGCAATGGCAACAACGTTGCGCAAACTATTAACTGGCGAACTACTTACTCTAGCTTCCCG
GCAACAATTAATAGACTGGATGGAGGCGGATAAAGTTGCAGGACCACTTCTGCGCTCGGCCCTTCCGGCT
GGCTGGTTTATTGCTGATAAATCTGGAGCCGGTGAGCGTGGGTCTCGCGGTATCATTGCAGCACTGGGGC
CAGATGGTAAGCCCTCCCGTATCGTAGTTATCTACACGACGGGGAGTCAGGCAACTATGGATGAACGAAA
TAGACAGATCGCTGAGATAGGTGCCTCACTGATTAAGCATTGGTAACTGTCAGACCAAGTTTACTCATAT
ATACTTTAGATTGATTTAAAACTTCATTTTTAATTTAAAAGGATCTAGGTGAAGATCCTTTTTGATAATC
TCATGACCAAAATCCCTTAACGTGAGTTTTCGTTCCACTGAGCGTCAGACCCCGTAGAAAAGATCAAAGG
ATCTTCTTGAGATCCTTTTTTTCTGCGCGTAATCTGCTGCTTGCAAACAAAAAAACCACCGCTACCAGCG
GTGGTTTGTTTGCCGGATCAAGAGCTACCAACTCTTTTTCCGAAGGTAACTGGCTTCAGCAGAGCGCAGA
TACCAAATACTGTCCTTCTAGTGTAGCCGTAGTTAGGCCACCACTTCAAGAACTCTGTAGCACCGCCTAC
ATACCTCGCTCTGCTAATCCTGTTACCAGTGGCTGCTGCCAGTGGCGATAAGTCGTGTCTTACCGGGTTG
GACTCAAGACGATAGTTACCGGATAAGGCGCAGCGGTCGGGCTGAACGGGGGGTTCGTGCACACAGCCCA
GCTTGGAGCGAACGACCTACACCGAACTGAGATACCTACAGCGTGAGCTATGAGAAAGCGCCACGCTTCC
CGAAGGGAGAAAGGCGGACAGGTATCCGGTAAGCGGCAGGGTCGGAACAGGAGAGCGCACGAGGGAGCTT
CCAGGGGGAAACGCCTGGTATCTTTATAGTCCTGTCGGGTTTCGCCACCTCTGACTTGAGCGTCGATTTT
TGTGATGCTCGTCAGGGGGGCGGAGCCTATGGAAAAACGCCAGCAACGCGGCCTTTTTACGGTTCCTGGC
CTTTTGCTGGCCTTTTGCTCACATGTTCTTTCCTGCGTTATCCCCTGATTCTGTGGATAACCGTATTACC
GCCTTTGAGTGAGCTGATACCGCTCGCCGCAGCCGAACGACCGAGCGCAGCGAGTCAGTGAGCGAGGAAG
CGGAAGAGCGCCTGATGCGGTATTTTCTCCTTACGCATCTGTGCGGTATTTCACACCGCATAAATTCCGA
CACCATCGAATGGTGCAAAACCTTTCGCGGTATGGCATGATAGCGCCCGGAAGAGAGTCAATTCAGGGTG
GTGAATGTGAAACCAGTAACGTTATACGATGTCGCAGAGTATGCCGGTGTCTCTTATCAGACCGTTTCCC
GCGTGGTGAACCAGGCCAGCCACGTTTCTGCGAAAACGCGGGAAAAAGTGGAAGCGGCGATGGCGGAGCT
GAATTACATTCCCAACCGCGTGGCACAACAACTGGCGGGCAAACAGTCGTTGCTGATTGGCGTTGCCACC
TCCAGTCTGGCCCTGCACGCGCCGTCGCAAATTGTCGCGGCGATTAAATCTCGCGCCGATCAACTGGGTG
CCAGCGTGGTGGTGTCGATGGTAGAACGAAGCGGCGTCGAAGCCTGTAAAGCGGCGGTGCACAATCTTCT
CGCGCAACGCGTCAGTGGGCTGATCATTAACTATCCGCTGGATGACCAGGATGCCATTGCTGTGGAAGCT
GCCTGCACTAATGTTCCGGCGTTATTTCTTGATGTCTCTGACCAGACACCCATCAACAGTATTATTTTCT
CCCATGAAGACGGTACGCGACTGGGCGTGGAGCATCTGGTCGCATTGGGTCACCAGCAAATCGCGCTGTT
AGCGGGCCCATTAAGTTCTGTCTCGGCGCGTCTGCGTCTGGCTGGCTGGCATAAATATCTCACTCGCAAT
CAAATTCAGCCGATAGCGGAACGGGAAGGCGACTGGAGTGCCATGTCCGGTTTTCAACAAACCATGCAAA
TGCTGAATGAGGGCATCGTTCCCACTGCGATGCTGGTTGCCAACGATCAGATGGCGCTGGGCGCAATGCG
CGCCATTACCGAGTCCGGGCTGCGCGTTGGTGCGGATATCTCGGTAGTGGGATACGACGATACCGAAGAC
AGCTCATGTTATATCCCGCCGTTAACCACCATCAAACAGGATTTTCGCCTGCTGGGGCAAACCAGCGTGG
ACCGCTTGCTGCAACTCTCTCAGGGCCAGGCGGTGAAGGGCAATCAGCTGTTGCCCGTCTCACTGGTGAA
AAGAAAAACCACCCTGGCGCCCAATACGCAAACCGCCTCTCCCCGCGCGTTGGCCGATTCATTAATGCAG
CTGGCACGACAGGTTTCCCGACTGGAAAGCGGGCAGTGAGCGCAACGCAATTAATGTGAGTTAGCTCACT
CATTAGGCACCCCAGGCTTTACACTTTATGCTTCCGGCTCGTATGTTGTGTGGAATTGTGAGCGGATAAC
AATTTCACACAGGAAACAGCTATGACCATGATTACGGATTCACTGGCCGTCGTTTTACAACGTCGTGACT
GGGAAAACCCTGGCGTTACCCAACTTAATCGCCTTGCAGCACATCCCCCTTTCGCCAGCTGGCGTAATAG
CGAAGAGGCCCGCACCGATCGCCCTTCCCAACAGTTGCGCAGCCTGAATGGCGAATGGCGCTTTGCCTGG
TTTCCGGCACCAGAAGCGGTGCCGGAAAGCTGGCTGGAGTGCGATCTTCCTGAGGCCGATACTGTCGTCG
TCCCCTCAAACTGGCAGATGCACGGTTACGATGCGCCCATCTACACCAACGTAACCTATCCCATTACGGT
CAATCCGCCGTTTGTTCCCACGGAGAATCCGACGGGTTGTTACTCGCTCACATTTAATGTTGATGAAAGC
TGGCTACAGGAAGGCCAGACGCGAATTATTTTTGATGGCGTTGGAATT
