>Addgene plasmid #55672 | RASD2 | addgene partial sequence | sequence record 91152 | pGEX5 5'-GGGCTGGCAAGCCACGTTTGGTG-3'
AAATCGGATCTGGTTCCGCGTGGATCCAAGACCTTGTCCAGTGGGAACTGCACACTCAATGTGCCTGCTA
AGAACTCCTACCGCATGGTGGTGCTGGGTGCCTCCCGAGTGGGCAAGAGCTCCATTGTCTCCCGCTTCCT
CAATGGCCGCTTTGAGGACCAGTACACGCCCACTATCGAGGACTTTCATCGCAAGGTGTACAACATCCAC
GGGGACATGTACCAGCTGGATATCCTGGACACCTCTGGCAACCACCCATTCCCTGCCATGCGCCGGCTCT
CCATCCTCACAGGAGATGTCTTCATCCTGGTGTTCAGCCTGGATAGCCGGGAGTCCTTTGATGAGGTCAA
GCGCCTCCAGAAACAGATCCTGGAGGTCAAGTCCTGCCTGAAGAATAAAACCAAGGAGGCAGCAGAGCTG
CCCATGGTGATCTGTGGGAACAAGAATGACCACAGTGAGCTGTGCCGCCAGGTCCCTGCCATGGAGGCTG
AGCTGCTGGTGTCTGGTGATGAAAACTGCGCCTACTTCGAGGTGTCAGCCAAGAAGAACACTAATGTGAA
CGAGATGTTCTATGTGCTGTTCAGCATGGCCAAGCTGCCCCATGAGATGAGCCCTGCACTGCACCATAAG
ATCTCCGTGCAGTACGGCGATGCTTTTCACCCCCGGCCCTTCTGCATGCGTCGCACTAAGGTCGCAGGTG
CCTATGGCATGGTCTCACCCTTTGCCCGACGCCCCAGTGTCAACAGTGACCTCAAGTACATCAAGGCCAA
GGTCCTACGGGAGGGCCAGGCCCGAGAGAGGGACAAGTGTAGCATCCAGTGAGAATTCATCGTGACTGAC
TGACGATCTGCCTCGCGCGTTTCGGTGATGACGGTGAAAACCTCTGACACATGCAGCTCCCGGAGACGGT
CACAGCTTGTCTGTAAGCCGGATGCCGGGAGCAGACAAGCCCGTCAGGGCGCGTCA
