>Addgene plasmid #55672 | RASD2 | addgene partial sequence | sequence record 91153 | pGEX3 5'-CCGGGAGCTGCATGTGTCAGAGG-3'
TCACGATGAATTCTCACTGGATGCTACACTTGTCCCTCTCTCGGGCCTGGCCCTCCCGTAGGACCTTGGC
CTTGATGTACTTGAGGTCACTGTTGACACTGGGGCGTCGGGCAAAGGGTGAGACCATGCCATAGGCACCT
GCGACCTTAGTGCGACGCATGCAGAAGGGCCGGGGGTGAAAAGCATCGNCGTACTGCACGGAGATCTTAT
GGTGCAGTGCAGGGCTCATCTCATGGGGCAGCTTGGCCATGCTGAACAGCACATAGAACATCTCGTTCAC
ATTAGTGTTCTTCTTGGCTGACACCTCGAAGTAGGCGCAGTTTTCATCACCAGACACCAGCAGCTCAGCC
TCCATGGCAGGGACCTGGCGGCACAGCTCACTGTGGTCATTCTTGTTCCCACAGATCACCATGGGCAGCT
CTGCTGCCTCCTTGGTTTTATTCTTCAGGCAGGACTTGACCTCCAGGATCTGTTTCTGGAGGCGCTTGAC
CTCATCAAAGGACTCCCGGCTATCCAGGCTGAACACCAGGATGAAGACATCTCCTGTGAGGATGGAGAGC
CGGCGCATGGCA
